Addgene plasmid #54521: mTFP1-N1
Purpose: (Empty Backbone) Localization: N1 Cloning Vector, Excitation: 462, Emission: 492
Depositing lab: Robert Campbell & Michael Davidson. Depositing organization: Florida State University, Tallahassee. Publication: Hue-shifted monomeric variants of Clavularia cyan fluorescent protein: identification of the molecular determinants of color and applications in fluorescence imaging. Ai HW, Olenych SG, Wong P, Davidson MW, Campbell RE. BMC Biol. 2008 Mar 6;6:13. doi: 10.1186/1741-7007-6-13. PubMed 18325109.
Backbone
  Vector backbone: mTFP1-N1
  Backbone size (bp): 4750
  Vector type: Mammalian Expression
  Selectable markers: Neomycin (select with G418)
  Tag / fusion protein: mTFP1 (C terminal on backbone)
Growth in bacteria
  Bacterial resistance: Kanamycin, 50 μg/mL
  Growth temperature: 37°C
  Growth strain: DH5alpha
  Copy number: High Copy
Gene/Insert
  Gene/Insert name: None
  Tag / fusion protein: mTFP1 (C terminal on backbone)
Terms and licenses: Academic/Nonprofit Terms; Industry Terms: Not Available to Industry
Depositor comments: . Excitation = 462; Emission = 492
How to cite: mTFP1-N1 was a gift from Robert Campbell & Michael Davidson (Addgene plasmid # 54521 ; http://n2t.net/addgene:54521 ; RRID:Addgene_54521)
