[The description below was written by a language model from this plasmid's Addgene catalogue record and pLannotate feature annotations shown in this document.]
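Description:
mTFP1-N1 is an empty mammalian expression backbone of the "N1" cloning-vector layout, designed for making fusions in which a protein of interest is placed upstream of monomeric teal fluorescent protein. No insert is present. The expression cassette consists of the human cytomegalovirus immediate early enhancer and promoter, followed by a multiple cloning site, a mammalian codon-optimized mTFP1 coding sequence, and an SV40 polyadenylation signal. A gene cloned in frame into the multiple cloning site, without its own stop codon, is therefore expressed with mTFP1 at its C terminus. The record lists excitation and emission maxima of 462 and 492 nm for the fluorophore, a monomeric cyan/teal protein derived from a Clavularia fluorescent protein.

The plasmid is propagated in E. coli through a high-copy ColE1/pUC-type origin and selected with kanamycin. A single Tn5 aminoglycoside phosphotransferase gene (NeoR/KanR) serves both hosts. A bacterial bla-type promoter and the SV40 enhancer/early promoter sit in tandem upstream of it, and the HSV thymidine kinase polyadenylation signal lies downstream, so the same gene confers kanamycin resistance in bacteria and G418 resistance in transfected mammalian cells, allowing stable lines to be selected. An f1 phage origin is also present, which can support single-stranded DNA production. The short large T antigen, ble and bGH poly(A) fragments in the automated annotation appear to be partial matches to flanking backbone sequence rather than functional elements. The sequenced record is 4,723 nt, slightly shorter than the catalogued backbone size of 4,750 bp. Typical uses are live-cell localization imaging of tagged proteins, or expression of unfused mTFP1 as a control.
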