Features (pLannotate 1.2.2; 14 found; start..end, strand, type, name):
     61..364     +  enhancer       CMV enhancer: human cytomegalovirus immediate early enhancer
    365..568     +  promoter       CMV promoter: human cytomegalovirus (CMV) immediate early promoter
    591..671     +  misc_feature   MCS: multiple cloning site
    679..1389    +  CDS            mTFP1: monomeric teal (cyan) fluorescent protein (Ai et al., 2006) mammalian codon-optimized
   1405..1488    +  CDS            large T antigen (fragment): large T antigen from SV40 (simian virus 40)
   1511..1632    +  polyA_signal   SV40 poly(A) signal: SV40 polyadenylation signal
   1666..2094    -  rep_origin     f1 ori (sequence partly withheld): f1 bacteriophage origin of replication; arrow indicates direction of (+) strand synthesis
   2121..2225    +  promoter       AmpR promoter: bla
   2227..2584    +  promoter       SV40 promoter: SV40 enhancer and early promoter
   2619..3413    +  CDS            NeoR/KanR: aminoglycoside phosphotransferase from Tn5; aph(3')-II (or nptII); confers resistance to neomycin, kanamycin, and G418 (Geneticin®)
   3434..3586    +  CDS            ble (fragment): BLE_KLEPN - Experimental evidence at protein level: Swiss-Prot protein existence level 1. Binding protein with a strong affinity to the bleomycin family of antibiotics. Binds to CL990; an antimitotic-antibiotic compound. From Klebsiella pneumoniae.
   3645..3692    +  polyA_signal   HSV TK poly(A) signal: herpes simplex virus thymidine kinase polyadenylation signal (Cole and Stacy, 1985)
   3783..3799    -  polyA_signal   bGH poly(A) signal (fragment): bovine growth hormone polyadenylation signal
   4021..4609    +  rep_origin     ori: high-copy-number ColE1/pMB1/pBR322/pUC origin of replication
>Addgene plasmid #54521 | mTFP1-N1 | addgene full sequence | sequence record 316736 | Addgene NGS Result
TAGTTATTAATAGTAATCAATTACGGGGTCATTAGTTCATAGCCCATATATGGAGTTCCGCGTTACATAA
CTTACGGTAAATGGCCCGCCTGGCTGACCGCCCAACGACCCCCGCCCATTGACGTCAATAATGACGTATG
TTCCCATAGTAACGCCAATAGGGACTTTCCATTGACGTCAATGGGTGGAGTATTTACGGTAAACTGCCCA
CTTGGCAGTACATCAAGTGTATCATATGCCAAGTACGCCCCCTATTGACGTCAATGACGGTAAATGGCCC
GCCTGGCATTATGCCCAGTACATGACCTTATGGGACTTTCCTACTTGGCAGTACATCTACGTATTAGTCA
TCGCTATTACCATGGTGATGCGGTTTTGGCAGTACATCAATGGGCGTGGATAGCGGTTTGACTCACGGGG
ATTTCCAAGTCTCCACCCCATTGACGTCAATGGGAGTTTGTTTTGGCACCAAAATCAACGGGACTTTCCA
AAATGTCGTAACAACTCCGCCCCATTGACGCAAATGGGCGGTAGGCGTGTACGGTGGGAGGTCTATATAA
GCAGAGCTGGTTTAGTGAACCGTCAGATCCGCTAGCGCTACCGGACTCAGATCTCGAGCTCAAGCTTCGA
ATTCTGCAGTCGACGGTACCGCGGGCCCGGGATCCACCGGTCGCCACCATGGTGAGCAAGGGCGAGGAGA
CCACAATGGGCGTAATCAAGCCCGACATGAAGATCAAGCTGAAGATGGAGGGCAACGTGAATGGCCACGC
CTTCGTGATCGAGGGCGAGGGCGAGGGCAAGCCCTACGACGGCACCAACACCATCAACCTGGAGGTGAAG
GAGGGAGCCCCCCTGCCCTTCTCCTACGACATTCTGACCACCGCGTTCGCCTACGGCAACAGGGCCTTCA
CCAAGTACCCCGACGACATCCCCAACTACTTCAAGCAGTCCTTCCCCGAGGGCTACTCTTGGGAGCGCAC
CATGACCTTCGAGGACAAGGGCATCGTGAAGGTGAAGTCCGACATCTCCATGGAGGAGGACTCCTTCATC
TACGAGATACACCTCAAGGGCGAGAACTTCCCCCCCAACGGCCCCGTGATGCAGAAGAAGACCACCGGCT
GGGACGCCTCCACCGAGAGGATGTACGTGCGCGACGGCGTGCTGAAGGGCGACGTCAAGCACAAGCTGCT
GCTGGAGGGCGGCGGCCACCACCGCGTTGACTTCAAGACCATCTACAGGGCCAAGAAGGCGGTGAAGCTG
CCCGACTATCACTTTGTGGACCACCGCATCGAGATCCTGAACCACGACAAGGACTACAACAAGGTGACCG
TTTACGAGAGCGCCGTGGCCCGCAACTCCACCGACGGCATGGACGAGCTGTACAAGTAAGCGGCCGCGAC
TCTAGATCATAATCAGCCATACCACATTTGTAGAGGTTTTACTTGCTTTAAAAAACCTCCCACACCTCCC
CCTGAACCTGAAACATAAAATGAATGCAATTGTTGTTGTTAACTTGTTTATTGCAGCTTATAATGGTTAC
AAATAAAGCAATAGCATCACAAATTTCACAAATAAAGCATTTTTTTCACTGCATTCTAGTTGTGGTTTGT
CCAAACTCATCAATGTATCTTAAGGCGTAAATTGTAAGCGTTAATATTTTGTTAAAATTCGCGTTAAATT
TTTGTTAAATCAGCTCATTTTTTAACCAATAGGCCGAAATCGGCAAAATCCCTTATAAATCAAAAGAATA
GACCGAGATAGGGT
[37 nt withheld, positions 1765-1801]
AAAGAACGTGGACTCCAACGTCAAAGG
[49 nt withheld, positions 1829-1877]
T
[91 nt withheld, positions 1879-1969]
G
[124 nt withheld, positions 1971-2094]
CAGGTGGCACTTTTCGGGGAAATGTGCGCGGAACCCCTATTTGTTTATTTTTCTAAATACATTCAAATAT
GTATCCGCTCATGAGACAATAACCCTGATAAATGCTTCAATAATATTGAAAAAGGAAGAGTCCTGAGGCG
GAAAGAACCAGCTGTGGAATGTGTGTCAGTTAGGGTGTGGAAAGTCCCCAGGCTCCCCAGCAGGCAGAAG
TATGCAAAGCATGCATCTCAATTAGTCAGCAACCAGGTGTGGAAAGTCCCCAGGCTCCCCAGCAGGCAGA
AGTATGCAAAGCATGCATCTCAATTAGTCAGCAACCATAGTCCCGCCCCTAACTCCGCCCATCCCGCCCC
TAACTCCGCCCAGTTCCGCCCATTCTCCGCCCCATGGCTGACTAATTTTTTTTATTTATGCAGAGGCCGA
GGCCGCCTCGGCCTCTGAGCTATTCCAGAAGTAGTGAGGAGGCTTTTTTGGAGGCCTAGGCTTTTGCAAA
GATCGATCAAGAGACAGGATGAGGATCGTTTCGCATGATTGAACAAGATGGATTGCACGCAGGTTCTCCG
GCCGCTTGGGTGGAGAGGCTATTCGGCTATGACTGGGCACAACAGACAATCGGCTGCTCTGATGCCGCCG
TGTTCCGGCTGTCAGCGCAGGGGCGCCCGGTTCTTTTTGTCAAGACCGACCTGTCCGGTGCCCTGAATGA
ACTGCAAGACGAGGCAGCGCGGCTATCGTGGCTGGCCACGACGGGCGTTCCTTGCGCAGCTGTGCTCGAC
GTTGTCACTGAAGCGGGAAGGGACTGGCTGCTATTGGGCGAAGTGCCGGGGCAGGATCTCCTGTCATCTC
ACCTTGCTCCTGCCGAGAAAGTATCCATCATGGCTGATGCAATGCGGCGGCTGCATACGCTTGATCCGGC
TACCTGCCCATTCGACCACCAAGCGAAACATCGCATCGAGCGAGCACGTACTCGGATGGAAGCCGGTCTT
GTCGATCAGGATGATCTGGACGAAGAGCATCAGGGGCTCGCGCCAGCCGAACTGTTCGCCAGGCTCAAGG
CGAGCATGCCCGACGGCGAGGATCTCGTCGTGACCCATGGCGATGCCTGCTTGCCGAATATCATGGTGGA
AAATGGCCGCTTTTCTGGATTCATCGACTGTGGCCGGCTGGGTGTGGCGGACCGCTATCAGGACATAGCG
TTGGCTACCCGTGATATTGCTGAAGAGCTTGGCGGCGAATGGGCTGACCGCTTCCTCGTGCTTTACGGTA
TCGCCGCTCCCGATTCGCAGCGCATCGCCTTCTATCGCCTTCTTGACGAGTTCTTCTGAGCGGGACTCTG
GGGTTCGAAATGACCGACCAAGCGACGCCCAACCTGCCATCACGAGATTTCGATTCCACCGCCGCCTTCT
ATGAAAGGTTGGGCTTCGGAATCGTTTTCCGGGACGCCGGCTGGATGATCCTCCAGCGCGGGGATCTCAT
GCTGGAGTTCTTCGCCCACCCTAGGGGGAGGCTAACTGAAACACGGAAGGAGACAATACCGGAAGGAACC
CGCGCTATGACGGCAATAAAAAGACAGAATAAAACGCACGGTGTTGGGTCGTTTGTTCATAAACGCGGGG
TTCGGTCCCAGGGCTGGCACTCTGTCGATACCCCACCGAGACCCCATTGGGGCCAATACGCCCGCGTTTC
TTCCTTTTCCCCACCCCACCCCCCAAGTTCGGGTGAAGGCCCAGGGCTCGCAGCCAACGTCGGGGCGGCA
GGCCCTGCCATAGCCTCAGGTTACTCATATATACTTTAGATTGATTTAAAACTTCATTTTTAATTTAAAA
GGATCTAGGTGAAGATCCTTTTTGATAATCTCATGACCAAAATCCCTTAACGTGAGTTTTCGTTCCACTG
AGCGTCAGACCCCGTAGAAAAGATCAAAGGATCTTCTTGAGATCCTTTTTTTCTGCGCGTAATCTGCTGC
TTGCAAACAAAAAAACCACCGCTACCAGCGGTGGTTTGTTTGCCGGATCAAGAGCTACCAACTCTTTTTC
CGAAGGTAACTGGCTTCAGCAGAGCGCAGATACCAAATACTGTTCTTCTAGTGTAGCCGTAGTTAGGCCA
CCACTTCAAGAACTCTGTAGCACCGCCTACATACCTCGCTCTGCTAATCCTGTTACCAGTGGCTGCTGCC
AGTGGCGATAAGTCGTGTCTTACCGGGTTGGACTCAAGACGATAGTTACCGGATAAGGCGCAGCGGTCGG
GCTGAACGGGGGGTTCGTGCACACAGCCCAGCTTGGAGCGAACGACCTACACCGAACTGAGATACCTACA
GCGTGAGCTATGAGAAAGCGCCACGCTTCCCGAAGGGAGAAAGGCGGACAGGTATCCGGTAAGCGGCAGG
GTCGGAACAGGAGAGCGCACGAGGGAGCTTCCAGGGGGAAACGCCTGGTATCTTTATAGTCCTGTCGGGT
TTCGCCACCTCTGACTTGAGCGTCGATTTTTGTGATGCTCGTCAGGGGGGCGGAGCCTATGGAAAAACGC
CAGCAACGCGGCCTTTTTACGGTTCCTGGCCTTTTGCTGGCCTTTTGCTCACATGTTCTTTCCTGCGTTA
TCCCCTGATTCTGTGGATAACCGTATTACCGCCATGCAT
