>Addgene plasmid #54521 | mTFP1-N1 | depositor partial sequence | sequence record 84918 | insert sequence
TTTGTTTGGCACCAAAATCAACGGGACTTTCCAAAATGTCGTAACAACTCCGCCCCATTGACGCAAATGG
GCGGTAGGCGTGTACGGTGGGAGGTCTATATAAGCAGAGCTGGTTTAGTGAACCGTCAGATCCGCTAGCG
CTACCGGACTCAGATCTCGAGCTCAAGCTTCGAATTCTGCAGTCGACGGTACCGCGGGCCCGGGATCCAC
CGGTCGCCACCATGGTGAGCAAGGGCGAGGAGACCACAATGGGCGTAATCAAGCCCGACATGAAGATCAA
GCTGAAGATGGAGGGCAACGTGAATGGCCACGCCTTCGTGATCGAGGGCGAGGGCGAGGGCAAGCCCTAC
GACGGCACCAACACCATCAACCTGGAGGTGAAGGAGGGAGCCCCCCTGCCCTTCTCCTACGACATTCTGA
CCACCGCGTTCGCCTACGGCAACAGGGCCTTCACCAAGTACCCCGACGACATCCCCAACTACTTCAAGCA
GTCCTTCCCCGAGGGCTACTCTTGGGAGCGCACCATGACCTTCGAGGACAAGGGCATCGTGAAGGTGAAG
TCCGACATCTCCATGGAGGAGGACTCCTTCATCTACGAGATACACCTCAAGGGCGAGAACTTCCCCCCCA
ACGGCCCCGTGATGCAGAAGAAGACCACCGGCTGGGACGCCTCCACCGAGAGGATGTACGTGCGCGACGG
CGTGCTGAAGGGCGACGTCAAGCACAAGCTGCTGCTGGAGGGCGGCGGCCACCACCGCGTTGACTTCAAG
ACCATCTACAGGGCCAAGAAGGCGGTGAAGCTGCCCGACTATCACTTTGTGGACCACCGCATCGAGATCC
TGAACCACGACAAGGACTACAACAAGGTGACCGTTTACGAGAGCGCCGTGGCCCGCAACTCCACCGACGG
CATGGACGAGCTGTACAAGTAAGCGGCCGCGACTCTAGATCATAATCAGCCATACCACATTTGTAGAGGT
TTTACTTGCTTTAAAAAACCTCCCACACCTCCCCCTGAACCTGAAACATAAAATGAATGCAATTGTTGTT
GTTAACTTGTTTATTGCAGCTTATAATGGTTACAAATAAAGCAATAGCATCACAAATTTCACAATAAAGC
ATTTTTTTCACTGCATTCTAGTTGTGG
