>Addgene plasmid #54521 | mTFP1-N1 | addgene partial sequence | sequence record 90698 | CMV-F 5'-CGCAAATGGGCGGTAGGCGTG-3'
AGCAGAGCTGGTTTAGTGAACCGTCAGATCCGCTAGCGCTACCGGACTCAGATCTCGAGCTCAAGCTTCG
AATTCTGCAGTCGACGGTACCGCGGGCCCGGGATCCACCGGTCGCCACCATGGTGAGCAAGGGCGAGGAG
ACCACAATGGGCGTAATCAAGCCCGACATGAAGATCAAGCTGAAGATGGAGGGCAACGTGAATGGCCACG
CCTTCGTGATCGAGGGCGAGGGCGAGGGCAAGCCCTACGACGGCACCAACACCATCAACCTGGAGGTGAA
GGAGGGAGCCCCCCTGCCCTTCTCCTACGACATTCTGACCACCGCGTTCGCCTACGGCAACAGGGCCTTC
ACCAAGTACCCCGACGACATCCCCAACTACTTCAAGCAGTCCTTCCCCGAGGGCTACTCTTGGGAGCGCA
CCATGACCTTCGAGGACAAGGGCATCGTGAAGGTGAAGTCCGACATCTCCATGGAGGAGGACTCCTTCAT
CTACGAGATACACCTCAAGGGCGAGAACTTCCCCCCCAACGGCCCCGTGATGCAGAAGAAGACCACCGGC
TGGGACGCCTCCACCGAGAGGATGTACGTGCGCGACGGCGTGCTGAAGGGCGACGTCAAGCACAAGCTGC
TGCTGGAGGGCGGCGGCCACCACCGCGTTGACTTCAAGACCATCTACAGGGCCAAGAAGGCGGTGAAGCT
GCCCGACTATCACTTTGTGGACCACCGCATCGAGATCCTGAACCACGACAAGGACTACAACAAGGTGACC
GTT
